Addgene plasmid #50786: pMXs-ms-Klf2
Purpose: retroviral expression of mouse Klf2
Depositing lab: Shinya Yamanaka. Depositing organization: Kyoto University, Center for iPS Cell Research and Application. Publication: Generation of induced pluripotent stem cells without Myc from mouse and human fibroblasts. Nakagawa M, Koyanagi M, Tanabe K, Takahashi K, Ichisaka T, Aoi T, Okita K, Mochiduki Y, Takizawa N, Yamanaka S. Nat Biotechnol. 2008 Jan;26(1):101-6. Epub 2007 Nov 30. 10.1038/nbt1374 PubMed 18059259.
Backbone
  Vector backbone: pMXs-gw
  Backbone manufacturer: Yamanaka Lab, Addgene plasmid #18656
  Backbone size w/o insert (bp): 4750
  Vector type: Mammalian Expression, Retroviral
Growth in bacteria
  Bacterial resistance: Ampicillin, 100 μg/mL
  Growth temperature: 37°C
  Growth strain: DH5alpha
  Copy number: Unknown
Gene/Insert
  Gene/Insert name: Klf2 (alt names: Kruppel-like factor 2 (lung); Lklf)
  Species: M. musculus (mouse)
  Insert size (bp): 1065
  Entrez Gene: Klf2 (a.k.a. Lklf)
  Cloning method: Gateway Cloning
  Sequencing primers: 5′ pMX-S1811
Resource information
  A portion of this plasmid was derived from a plasmid made by: Gateway cassette and pENTRE/D-TOPO are from Invitrogen Corporation. pMXs is from Dr. Toshio Kitamura of the University of Tokyo, the Institute of Medical Science. If you use this plasmid in a paper, please cite: Retrovirus-mediated gene transfer and expression cloning: powerful tools in functional genomics. Exp Hematol. 2003 Nov;31(11):1007-14. Kitamura T, Koshino Y, Shibata F, Oki T, Nakajima H, Nosaka T, Kumagai H.
Terms and licenses: Academic/Nonprofit Terms; Industry Terms: Not Available to Industry
How to cite: pMXs-ms-Klf2 was a gift from Shinya Yamanaka (Addgene plasmid # 50786 ; http://n2t.net/addgene:50786 ; RRID:Addgene_50786)
