[The description below was written by a language model from this plasmid's Addgene catalogue record and pLannotate feature annotations shown in this document.]
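Description:
pMXs-ms-Klf2 is a Moloney murine leukemia virus (MMLV)-based retroviral vector for expressing mouse Klf2 (Kruppel-like factor 2, also called Lklf) in mammalian cells. It was built on pMXs-gw, a Gateway-adapted version of the pMXs retroviral backbone, and the roughly 1.06 kb Klf2 open reading frame was introduced by Gateway recombination, which leaves the coding sequence flanked by attB1 and attB2 sites. In bacteria the 5.7 kb plasmid is maintained through a high-copy ColE1/pUC-type origin and selected with ampicillin via the β-lactamase gene and its own promoter. A short lacI fragment next to the 3' LTR appears to be a cloning remnant with no functional role.

The viral portion runs from a 5' MMLV LTR through the Ψ packaging signal, a truncated gag segment lacking its start codon, and a pol-derived region carrying a splice acceptor, followed by the Klf2 cassette and the 3' LTR. No internal promoter is annotated, so Klf2 expression is presumably driven by the LTR, with the extended packaging region supporting encapsidation of the genomic RNA and the splice acceptor allowing production of a spliced transcript for translation of the insert. The 3' LTR is annotated in two adjacent pieces, one matched to a ΔU3 self-inactivating fragment, but this is likely an artefact of automated annotation rather than evidence of a self-inactivating design. Because the gag, pol and env functions are absent, they must be supplied in trans by a packaging cell line. No tags, reporters or mammalian selection markers are recorded. The associated publication concerns generating induced pluripotent stem cells from mouse and human fibroblasts without Myc, which fits use of this vector to deliver Klf2 in reprogramming experiments.
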