Features (pLannotate 1.2.2; 13 found; start..end, strand, type, name):
     22..615     +  LTR            LTR: long terminal repeat from Moloney murine leukemia virus
    678..1035    +  misc_feature   MMLV Ψ: packaging signal of Moloney murine leukemia virus (MMLV)
   1100..1516    +  CDS            gag (truncated): truncated Moloney murine leukemia virus (MMLV) gag gene lacking the start codon
   1526..1900    +  misc_feature   pol region: Moloney murine leukemia virus (MMLV) pol region containing the splice acceptor site
   1951..1975    +  protein_bind   attB1: mutant version of attB; recombination site for the Gateway® BP reaction BP Clonase™
   1996..3057    +  CDS            Klf2: KLF2_MOUSE - Also known as Lklf. Experimental evidence at protein level: Swiss-Prot protein existence level 1. Transcription factor that binds to the CACCC box in the promoter of target genes such as HBB/beta globin or NOV and activates their transcription. Might be involved in transcriptional regulation by modulating the binding of the RARA nuclear receptor to RARE DNA elements (By similarity). From Mus musculus (Mouse).
   3077..3101    -  protein_bind   attB2: mutant version of attB; recombination site for the Gateway® BP reaction BP Clonase™
   3173..3294    +  LTR            3' LTR (ΔU3) (fragment): self-inactivating 3' long terminal repeat (LTR) from Moloney murine leukemia virus
   3295..3764    +  LTR            LTR: long terminal repeat from Moloney murine leukemia virus
   3767..3820    -  CDS            lacI (fragment): lac repressor; lacI; The lac repressor binds to the lac operator to inhibit transcription in E. coli. This inhibition can be relieved by adding lactose or isopropyl-β-D-thiogalactopyranoside (IPTG).
   4003..4591    -  rep_origin     ori: high-copy-number ColE1/pMB1/pBR322/pUC origin of replication
   4755..5615    -  CDS            AmpR: β-lactamase; bla; confers resistance to ampicillin, carbenicillin, and related antibiotics
   5616..5720    -  promoter       AmpR promoter: bla
>Addgene plasmid #50786 | pMXs-ms-Klf2 | depositor full sequence | sequence record 78396 | pMXs-ms-Klf2 sequence 5728 bps
CCCGAAAAGTGCCACCTGCATAATGAAAGACCCCACCTGTAGGTTTGGCAAGCTAGCTTAAGTAACGCCA
TTTTGCAAGGCATGGAAAAATACATAACTGAGAATAGAAAAGTTCAGATCAAGGTCAGGAACAGATGGAA
CAGCTGAATATGGGCCAAAGCGGATATCTGTGGTAAGCAGTTCCTGCCCCGGCTCAGGGCCAAGAACAGA
TGGAACAGCTGAATATGGGCCAAACAGGATATCTGTGGTAAGCAGTTCCTGCCCCGGCTCAGGGCCAAGA
ACAGATGGTCCCCAGATGCGGTCCAGCCCTCAGCAGTTTCTAGAGAACCATCAGATGTTTCCAGGGTGCC
CCAAGGACCTGAAATGACCCTGTGCCTTATTTGAACTAACCAATCAGTTCGCTTCTCGCTTCTGTTCGCG
CGCTTCTGCTCCCCGAGCTCAATAAAAGAGCCCACAACCCCTCACTCGGGGCGCCAGTCCTCCGATTGAC
TGAGTCGCCCGGGTACCCGTGTATCCAATAAACCCTCTTGCAGTTGCATCCGACTTGTGGTCTCGCTGTT
CCTTGGGAGGGTCTCCTCTGAGTGATTGACTACCCGTCAGCGGGGGTCTTTCATTTGGGGGCTCGTCCGG
GATCGGGAGACCCCTGCCCAGGGACCACCGACCCACCACCGGGAGGTAAGCTGGCCAGCAACTTATCTGT
GTCTGTCCGATTGTCTAGTGTCTATGACTGATTTTATGCGCCTGCGTCGGTACTAGTTAGCTAACTAGCT
CTGTATCTGGCGGACCCGTGGTGGAACTGACGAGTTCGGAACACCCGGCCGCAACCCTGGGAGACGTCCC
AGGGATCTCGGGGGCCGTTTTTGTGGCCCGACCTGAGTCCAAAAATCCCGATCGTTTTGGACTCTTTGGT
GCACCCCCCTTAGAGGAGGGATATGTGGTTCTGGTAGGAGACGAGAACCTAAAACAGTTCCCGCCTCCGT
CTGAATTTTTGCTTTCGGTTTGGGACCGAAGCCGCGCCGCGCGTCTTGTCTGCTGCAGCATCGTTCTGTG
TTGTCTCTGTCTGACTGTGTTTCTGTATTTGTCTGAAAATATGGGCCCGGGCCAGACTGTTACCACTCCC
TTAAGTTTGACCTTAGGTCACTGGAAAGATGTCGAGCGGATCGCTCACAACCAGTCGGTAGATGTCAAGA
AGAGACGTTGGGTTACCTTCTGCTCTGCAGAATGGCCAACCTTTAACGTCGGATGGCCGCGAGACGGCAC
CTTTAACCGAGACCTCATCACCCAGGTTAAGATCAAGGTCTTTTCACCTGGCCCGCATGGACACCCAGAC
CAGGTCCCCTACATCGTGACCTGGGAAGCCTTGGCTTTTGACCCCCCTCCCTGGGTCAAGCCCTTTGTAC
ACCCTAAGCCTCCGCCTCCTCTTCCTCCATCCGCCCCGTCTCTCCCCCTTGAACCTCCTCGTTCGACCCC
GCCTCGATCCTCCCTTTATCCAGCCCTCACTCCTTCTCTAGGCGCCCCCATATGGCCATATGAGATCTTA
TATGGGGCACCCCCGCCCCTTGTAAACTTCCCTGACCCTGACATGACAAGAGTTACTAACAGCCCCTCTC
TCCAAGCTCACTTACAGGCTCTCTACTTAGTCCAGCACGAAGTCTGGAGACCTCTGGCGGCAGCCTACCA
AGAACAACTGGACCGACCGGTGGTACCTCACCCTTACCGAGTCGGCGACACAGTGTGGGTCCGCCGACAC
CAGACTAAGAACCTAGAACCTCGCTGGAAAGGACCTTACACAGTCCTGCTGACCACCCCCACCGCCCTCA
AAGTAGACGGCATCGCAGCTTGGATACACGCCGCCCACGTGAAGGCTGCCGACCCCGGGGGTGGACCATC
CTCTAGACTGCCGGATCTAGCTAGTTAATTAAGGATCCCAGTGTGGTGGTACGGGAAATCACAAGTTTGT
ACAAAAAAGCAGGCTCCGCGGCCGCCCCCTTCACCATGGCGCTCAGCGAGCCTATCTTGCCGTCCTTTGC
CACTTTCGCCAGCCCGTGCGAGCGCGGCCTCCAGGAGCGCTGGCCGCGAAATGAACCCGAGGCGGGCGGC
ACGGATGAGGACCTAAACAACGTGTTGGACTTCATCCTCTCCATGGGATTGGACGGTCTGGGCGCCGAAA
ATCCTCCCGAGCCCCCGCCGCAGCCCCCGCCGCCTGCCTTCTACTACCCGGAGCCGGGTGCTCCGCCGCC
CTACAGCATCCCCGCGGCCAGCCTGGGAACAGAGCTGCTGCGCCCCGACCTGGACCCGCCTCAGGGGCCG
GCTCTGCACGGCCGCTTCCTCCTCGCGCCTCCCGGGCGGCTAGTGAAGGCCGAGCCCCCCGAGGTGGACG
GCGGCGGCTACGGCTGCGCTCCGGGCCTGGCCCACGGACCGCGCGGGCTGAAGCTCGAGGGCGCCCCAGG
AGCGACAGGTGCATGCATGCGGGGTCCCGCCGGCCGCCCCCCGCCGCCCCCGGACACGCCGCCGCTCAGC
CCCGACGGCCCCCTGCGCATCCCGGCGTCCGGTCCCCGCAACCCGTTCCCGCCGCCCTTCGGTCCCGGCC
CCAGCTTCGGCGGTCCCGGCCCCGCGTTGCACTACGGGCCTCCCGCGCCTGGCGCCTTCGGTCTTTTCGA
GGACGCGGCGGCAGCGGCGGCGGCGCTGGGCTTGGCTCCACCTGCCACGCGCGGTCTCCTCACGCCGCCC
TCGTCCCCGCTGGAGCTGCTGGAGGCCAAGCCCAAACGCGGCCGCCGCTCCTGGCCCCGCAAGCGCGCCG
CCACACATACTTGCAGCTACACCAACTGCGGCAAGACCTACACCAAGAGCTCGCACCTAAAGGCGCATCT
GCGTACACACACAGGTGAGAAGCCTTATCATTGCAACTGGGAAGGATGCGGCTGGAAGTTCGCGCGCTCT
GACGAGCTTACCCGCCACTACCGAAAGCACACAGGTCACAGACCCTTTCAGTGCCACTTGTGCGACCGGG
CCTTCTCCAGGTCCGACCACCTGGCCTTGCACATGAAGCGACACATGTAGAAGGGTGGGCGCGCCGACCC
AGCTTTCTTGTACAAAGTGGTGATGAGCGGCCGCCAGCACAGTGGTCGACGATAAAATAAAAGATTTTAT
TTAGTCTCCAGAAAAAGGGGGGAATGAAAGACCCCACCTGTAGGTTTGGCAAGCTAGCTTAAGTAACGCC
ATTTTGGAAGGCATGGAAAAATACATAACTGAGAATAGAGAAGTTCAGATCAAGGTCAGGAACAGATGGA
ACAGCTGAATATGGGCCAAACAGGATATCTGTGGTAAGCAGTTCCTGCCCCGGCTCAGGGCCAAGAACAG
ATGGAACAGCTGAATATGGGCCAAACAGGATATCTGTGGTAAGCAGTTCCTGCCCCGGCTCAGGGCCAAG
AACAGATGGTCCCCAGATGCGGTCCAGCCCTCAGCAGTTTCTAGAGAACCATCAGATGTTTCCAGGGTGC
CCCAAGGACCTGAAATGACCCTGTGCCTTATTTGAACTAACCAATCAGTTCGCTTCTCGCTTCTGTTCGC
GCGCTTCTGCTCCCCGAGCTCAATAAAAGAGCCCACAACCCCTCACTCGGGGCGCCAGTCCTCCGATTGA
CTGAGTCGCCCGGGTACCCGTGTATCCAATAAACCCTCTTGCAGTTGCATCCGACTTGTGGTCTCGCTGT
TCCTTGGGAGGGTCTCCTCTGAGTGATTGACTACCCGTCAGCGGGGGTCTTTCATTCTGCATTAATGAAT
CGGCCAACGCGCGGGGAGAGGCGGTTTGCGTATTGGGCGCTCTTCCGCTTCCTCGCTCACTGACTCGCTG
CGCTCGGTCGTTCGGCTGCGGCGAGCGGTATCAGCTCACTCAAAGGCGGTAATACGGTTATCCACAGAAT
CAGGGGATAACGCAGGAAAGAACATGTGAGCAAAAGGCCAGCAAAAGGCCAGGAACCGTAAAAAGGCCGC
GTTGCTGGCGTTTTTCCATAGGCTCCGCCCCCCTGACGAGCATCACAAAAATCGACGCTCAAGTCAGAGG
TGGCGAAACCCGACAGGACTATAAAGATACCAGGCGTTTCCCCCTGGAAGCTCCCTCGTGCGCTCTCCTG
TTCCGACCCTGCCGCTTACCGGATACCTGTCCGCCTTTCTCCCTTCGGGAAGCGTGGCGCTTTCTCATAG
CTCACGCTGTAGGTATCTCAGTTCGGTGTAGGTCGTTCGCTCCAAGCTGGGCTGTGTGCACGAACCCCCC
GTTCAGCCCGACCGCTGCGCCTTATCCGGTAACTATCGTCTTGAGTCCAACCCGGTAAGACACGACTTAT
CGCCACTGGCAGCAGCCACTGGTAACAGGATTAGCAGAGCGAGGTATGTAGGCGGTGCTACAGAGTTCTT
GAAGTGGTGGCCTAACTACGGCTACACTAGAAGGACAGTATTTGGTATCTGCGCTCTGCTGAAGCCAGTT
ACCTTCGGAAAAAGAGTTGGTAGCTCTTGATCCGGCAAACAAACCACCGCTGGTAGCGGTGGTTTTTTTG
TTTGCAAGCAGCAGATTACGCGCAGAAAAAAAGGATCTCAAGAAGATCCTTTGATCTTTTCTACGGGGTC
TGACGCTCAGTGGAACGAAAACTCACGTTAAGGGATTTTGGTCATGAGATTATCAAAAAGGATCTTCACC
TAGATCCTTTTGCGGCCGGCCGCAAATCAATCTAAAGTATATATGAGTAAACTTGGTCTGACAGTTACCA
ATGCTTAATCAGTGAGGCACCTATCTCAGCGATCTGTCTATTTCGTTCATCCATAGTTGCCTGACTCCCC
GTCGTGTAGATAACTACGATACGGGAGGGCTTACCATCTGGCCCCAGTGCTGCAATGATACCGCGAGACC
CACGCTCACCGGCTCCAGATTTATCAGCAATAAACCAGCCAGCCGGAAGGGCCGAGCGCAGAAGTGGTCC
TGCAACTTTATCCGCCTCCATCCAGTCTATTAATTGTTGCCGGGAAGCTAGAGTAAGTAGTTCGCCAGTT
AATAGTTTGCGCAACGTTGTTGCCATTGCTACAGGCATCGTGGTGTCACGCTCGTCGTTTGGTATGGCTT
CATTCAGCTCCGGTTCCCAACGATCAAGGCGAGTTACATGATCCCCCATGTTGTGCAAAAAAGCGGTTAG
CTCCTTCGGTCCTCCGATCGTTGTCAGAAGTAAGTTGGCCGCAGTGTTATCACTCATGGTTATGGCAGCA
CTGCATAATTCTCTTACTGTCATGCCATCCGTAAGATGCTTTTCTGTGACTGGTGAGTACTCAACCAAGT
CATTCTGAGAATAGTGTATGCGGCGACCGAGTTGCTCTTGCCCGGCGTCAACACGGGATAATACCGCGCC
ACATAGCAGAACTTTAAAAGTGCTCATCATTGGAAAACGTTCTTCGGGGCGAAAACTCTCAAGGATCTTA
CCGCTGTTGAGATCCAGTTCGATGTAACCCACTCGTGCACCCAACTGATCTTCAGCATCTTTTACTTTCA
CCAGCGTTTCTGGGTGAGCAAAAACAGGAAGGCAAAATGCCGCAAAAAAGGGAATAAGGGCGACACGGAA
ATGTTGAATACTCATACTCTTCCTTTTTCAATATTATTGAAGCATTTATCAGGGTTATTGTCTCATGAGC
GGATACATATTTGAATGTATTTAGAAAAATAAACAAATAGGGGTTCCGCGCACATTTC
