>Addgene plasmid #50786 | pMXs-ms-Klf2 | addgene partial sequence | sequence record 77923 | pMX-S1811 5'-GACGGCATCGCAGCTTGGATACAC-3'
AAGGCTGCCGACCCCGGGGGTGGACCATCCTCTAGACTGCCGGATCTAGCTAGTTAATTAAGGATCCCAG
TGTGGTGGTACGGGAAATCACAAGTTTGTACAAAAAAGCAGGCTCCGCGGCCGCCCCCTTCACCATGGCG
CTCAGCGAGCCTATCTTGCCGTCCTTTGCCACTTTCGCCAGCCCGTGCGAGCGCGGCCTCCAGGAGCGCT
GGCCGCGAAATGAACCCGAGGCGGGCGGCACGGATGAGGACCTAAACAACGTGTTGGACTTCATCCTCTC
CATGGGATTGGACGGTCTGGGCGCCGAGAATCCTCCCGAGCCCCCGCCGCAGCCCCCGCCGCCTGCCTTC
TACTACCCGGAGCCGGGTGCTCCGCCGCCCTACAGCATCCCCGCGGCCAGCCTGGGAACAGAGCTGCTGC
GCCCCGACCTGGACCCGCCTCAGGGGCCGGCTCTGCACGGCCGCTTCCTCCTTGCGCCTCCCGGGCGGCT
AGTGAAGGCCGAGCCCCCCGAGGTGGACGGCGGCGGCTACGGCTGCGCTCCGGGCCTGGCCCACGGACCG
CGCGGGCTGAAGCTCGAGGGCGCCCCAGGAGCGACAGGTGCATGCATGCGGGG
